Addgene plasmid #102447: pSS1 (hLPL-FLAG)
Purpose: Expresses FLAG-tagged human LPL in mammalian cells
Depositing lab: Brandon Davies. Depositing organization: University of Iowa. Publication: Angiopoietin-like 4 Modifies the Interactions between Lipoprotein Lipase and Its Endothelial Cell Transporter GPIHBP1. Chi X, Shetty SK, Shows HW, Hjelmaas AJ, Malcolm EK, Davies BS. J Biol Chem. 2015 May 8;290(19):11865-77. doi: 10.1074/jbc.M114.623769. Epub 2015 Mar 25. PubMed 25809481.
Backbone
  Vector backbone: pcDNA6
  Backbone size w/o insert (bp): 5000
  Total vector size (bp): 6549
  Vector type: Mammalian Expression
  Selectable markers: Blasticidin
Growth in bacteria
  Bacterial resistance: Ampicillin, 100 μg/mL
  Growth temperature: 37°C
  Growth strain: DH5alpha
  Copy number: High Copy
Gene/Insert
  Gene/Insert name: Lipoprotein lipase (alt name: LPL)
  Species: H. sapiens (human)
  Insert size (bp): 1560
  Entrez Gene: LPL (a.k.a. HDLCQ11, LIPD)
  Promoter: CMV
  Tag / fusion protein: FLAG (C terminal on insert); 6x His (C terminal on insert)
  Cloning method: Unknown
  Sequencing primers: 5′ T7 promoter forward; 3′ BgH polyA reverse
Resource information
  A portion of this plasmid was derived from a plasmid made by: LPL insert originally cloned by Mark Doolittle (Ben-Zeev O, Mao HZ, Doolittle MH. Maturation of Lipoprotein Lipase in the Endoplasmic Reticulum CONCURRENT FORMATION OF FUNCTIONAL DIMERS AND INACTIVE AGGREGATES. J Biol Chem. 2002 Mar 22;277(12):10727–10738. PMID: 11796709)
Terms and licenses: Academic/Nonprofit Terms; Industry Terms: Not Available to Industry
How to cite: pSS1 (hLPL-FLAG) was a gift from Brandon Davies (Addgene plasmid # 102447 ; http://n2t.net/addgene:102447 ; RRID:Addgene_102447)
