[The description below was written by a language model from this plasmid's Addgene catalogue record and pLannotate feature annotations shown in this document.]
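Description:
pSS1 (hLPL-FLAG) is a mammalian expression plasmid of 6,549 bp built on the pcDNA6 backbone and designed to produce epitope-tagged human lipoprotein lipase (LPL) in cultured mammalian cells. It is maintained in E. coli as a high-copy plasmid through a ColE1/pUC-type origin and selected with ampicillin via the β-lactamase gene. An f1 phage origin is also present. For selection of transfected mammalian cells, the backbone carries a blasticidin S deaminase (BSD) gene placed behind both the SV40 early promoter and the bacterial EM7 promoter, and terminated by the SV40 polyadenylation signal. This arrangement allows blasticidin resistance to be expressed in either host. The short bleomycin-resistance, lac, HIV LTR and bom fragments in the automated annotation appear to be backbone remnants or partial matches rather than functional elements.

The expression cassette consists of the human CMV immediate-early enhancer and promoter, a T7 promoter located just upstream of the insert, the human LPL coding sequence, and the bovine growth hormone polyadenylation signal. LPL is the key triglyceride lipase that hydrolyses triglycerides in circulating chylomicrons and VLDL. The catalogue entry lists C-terminal FLAG and 6x His tags. The feature table annotates the FLAG epitope a short distance downstream of the LPL reading frame, but it does not separately annotate the His tag. The record notes that the LPL insert was originally cloned by another laboratory. The plasmid serves as a source of recombinant, FLAG-detectable human LPL, and the associated publication concerns interactions among LPL, its endothelial transporter GPIHBP1, and angiopoietin-like 4.
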