Features (pLannotate 1.2.2; 23 found; start..end, strand, type, name):
     59..111     -  misc_feature   bom (fragment): basis of mobility region from pBR322
    266..645     +  enhancer       CMV enhancer: human cytomegalovirus immediate early enhancer
    646..849     +  promoter       CMV promoter: human cytomegalovirus (CMV) immediate early promoter
    845..878     +  LTR            5' LTR (truncated) (fragment): truncated 5' long terminal repeat (LTR) from HIV-1
    894..912     +  promoter       T7 promoter: promoter for bacteriophage T7 RNA polymerase
    954..2378    +  CDS            LPL: LIPL_HUMAN - Also known as LIPD. Experimental evidence at protein level: Swiss-Prot protein existence level 1. Key enzyme in triglyceride metabolism. Catalyzes the hydrolysis of triglycerides from circulating chylomicrons and very low density lipoproteins (VLDL), and thereby plays an important role in lipid clearance from the blood stream, lipid utilization and storage (PubMed:8675619, PubMed:11342582, PubMed:27578112). Although it has both phospholipase and triglyceride lipase activities it is primarily a triglyceride lipase with low but detectable phospholipase activity (PubMed:7592706, PubM
   2463..2486    +  CDS            FLAG: FLAG® epitope tag, followed by an enterokinase cleavage site
   2542..2766    +  polyA_signal   bGH poly(A) signal: bovine growth hormone polyadenylation signal
   2770..2791    +  promoter       SV40 promoter (fragment): SV40 enhancer and early promoter
   2812..3240    +  rep_origin     f1 ori (sequence partly withheld): f1 bacteriophage origin of replication; arrow indicates direction of (+) strand synthesis
   3254..3583    +  promoter       SV40 promoter: SV40 enhancer and early promoter
   3631..3678    +  promoter       EM7 promoter: synthetic bacterial promoter&nbsp
   3697..4095    +  CDS            BSD: blasticidin S deaminase; Aspergillus terreus BSD; confers resistance to blasticidin
   4096..4123    +  CDS            BleoR (fragment): antibiotic-binding protein; Sh ble from Streptoalloteichus hindustanus; confers resistance to bleomycin, phleomycin, and Zeocin™
   4133..4258    +  CDS            ble (fragment): BLE_KLEPN - Experimental evidence at protein level: Swiss-Prot protein existence level 1. Binding protein with a strong affinity to the bleomycin family of antibiotics. Binds to CL990; an antimitotic-antibiotic compound. From Klebsiella pneumoniae.
   4253..4374    +  polyA_signal   SV40 poly(A) signal: SV40 polyadenylation signal
   4447..4463    -  protein_bind   lac operator: The lac repressor binds to the lac operator to inhibit transcription in E. coli. This inhibition can be relieved by adding lactose or isopropyl-β-D-thiogalactopyranoside (IPTG). lac repressor encoded by lacI
   4471..4501    -  promoter       lac promoter: promoter for the E. coli lac operon
   4516..4537    -  protein_bind   CAP binding site: CAP binding activates transcription in the presence of cAMP. E. coli catabolite activator protein
   4550..4642    -  CDS            lacI (fragment): lac repressor; lacI; The lac repressor binds to the lac operator to inhibit transcription in E. coli. This inhibition can be relieved by adding lactose or isopropyl-β-D-thiogalactopyranoside (IPTG).
   4825..5413    -  rep_origin     ori: high-copy-number ColE1/pMB1/pBR322/pUC origin of replication
   5584..6444    -  CDS            AmpR: β-lactamase; bla; confers resistance to ampicillin, carbenicillin, and related antibiotics
   6445..6549    -  promoter       AmpR promoter: bla
>Addgene plasmid #102447 | pSS1 (hLPL-FLAG) | addgene full sequence | sequence record 211083 | Addgene NGS Result
CACATTTCCCCGAAAAGTGCCACCTGACGTCGACGGATCGGGAGATCTCCCGATCCCCTATGGTGCACTC
TCAGTACAATCTGCTCTGATGCCGCATAGTTAAGCCAGTATCTGCTCCCTGCTTGTGTGTTGGAGGTCGC
TGAGTAGTGCGCGAGCAAAATTTAAGCTACAACAAGGCAAGGCTTGACCGACAATTGCATGAAGAATCTG
CTTAGGGTTAGGCGTTTTGCGCTGCTTCGCGATGTACGGGCCAGATATACGCGTTGACATTGATTATTGA
CTAGTTATTAATAGTAATCAATTACGGGGTCATTAGTTCATAGCCCATATATGGAGTTCCGCGTTACATA
ACTTACGGTAAATGGCCCGCCTGGCTGACCGCCCAACGACCCCCGCCCATTGACGTCAATAATGACGTAT
GTTCCCATAGTAACGCCAATAGGGACTTTCCATTGACGTCAATGGGTGGAGTATTTACGGTAAACTGCCC
ACTTGGCAGTACATCAAGTGTATCATATGCCAAGTACGCCCCCTATTGACGTCAATGACGGTAAATGGCC
CGCCTGGCATTATGCCCAGTACATGACCTTATGGGACTTTCCTACTTGGCAGTACATCTACGTATTAGTC
ATCGCTATTACCATGGTGATGCGGTTTTGGCAGTACATCAATGGGCGTGGATAGCGGTTTGACTCACGGG
GATTTCCAAGTCTCCACCCCATTGACGTCAATGGGAGTTTGTTTTGGCACCAAAATCAACGGGACTTTCC
AAAATGTCGTAACAACTCCGCCCCATTGACGCAAATGGGCGGTAGGCGTGTACGGTGGGAGGTCTATATA
AGCAGAGCTCTCTGGCTAACTAGAGAACCCACTGCTTACTGGCTTATCGAAATTAATACGACTCACTATA
GGGAGACCCAAGCTGGCTAGCGTTTAAACTTAAGCTTGCCACCATGGAGAGCAAAGCCCTGCTCGTGCTG
ACTCTGGCCGTGTGGCTCCAGAGTCTGACCGCCTCCCGCGGAGGGGTGGCCGCCGCCGACCAAAGAAGAG
ATTTTATCGACATCGAAAGTAAATTTGCCCTAAGGACCCCTGAAGACACAGCTGAGGACACTTGCCACCT
CATTCCCGGAGTAGCAGAGTCCGTGGCTACCTGTCATTTCAATCACAGCAGCAAAACCTTCATGGTGATC
CATGGCTGGACGGTAACAGGAATGTATGAGAGTTGGGTGCCAAAACTTGTGGCCGCCCTGTACAAGAGAG
AACCAGACTCCAATGTCATTGTGGTGGACTGGCTGTCACGGGCTCAGGAGCATTACCCAGTGTCCGCGGG
CTACACCAAACTGGTGGGACAGGATGTGGCCCGGTTTATCAACTGGATGGAGGAGGAGTTTAACTACCCT
CTGGACAATGTCCATCTCTTGGGATACAGCCTTGGAGCCCATGCTGCTGGCATTGCAGGAAGTCTGACCA
ATAAGAAAGTCAACAGAATTACTGGCCTCGATCCAGCTGGACCTAACTTTGAGTATGCAGAAGCCCCGAG
TCGTCTTTCTCCTGATGATGCAGATTTTGTAGACGTCTTACACACATTCACCAGAGGGTCCCCTGGTCGA
AGCATTGGAATCCAGAAACCAGTTGGGCATGTTGACATTTACCCGAATGGAGGTACTTTTCAGCCAGGAT
GTAACATTGGAGAAGCTATCCGCGTGATTGCAGAGAGAGGACTTGGAGATGTGGACCAGCTAGTGAAGTG
CTCCCACGAGCGCTCCATTCATCTCTTCATCGACTCTCTGTTGAATGAAGAAAATCCAAGTAAGGCCTAC
AGGTGCAGTTCCAAGGAAGCCTTTGAGAAAGGGCTCTGCTTGAGTTGTAGAAAGAACCGCTGCAACAATC
TGGGCTATGAGATCAATAAAGTCAGAGCCAAAAGAAGCAGCAAAATGTACCTGAAGACTCGTTCTCAGAT
GCCCTACAAAGTCTTCCATTACCAAGTAAAGATTCATTTTTCTGGGACTGAGAGTGAAACCCATACCAAT
CAGGCCTTTGAGATTTCTCTGTATGGCACCGTGGCCGAGAGTGAGAACATCCCATTCACTCTGCCTGAAG
TTTCCACAAATAAGACCTACTCCTTCCTAATTTACACAGAGGTAGATATTGGAGAACTACTCATGTTGAA
GCTCAAATGGAAGAGTGATTCATACTTTAGCTGGTCAGACTGGTGGAGCAGTCCCGGCTTCGCCATTCAG
AAGATCAGAGTAAAAGCAGGAGAGACTCAGAAAAAGGTGATCTTCTGTTCTAGGGAGAAAGTGTCTCATT
TGCAGAAAGGAAAGGCACCTGCGGTATTTGTGAAATGCCATGACAAGTCTCTGAATAAGAAGTCAGGCGG
ATCCACTAGTCCAGTGTGGTGGAATTCTGCAGATATCCAGCACAGTGGCGGCCGCTCGAGTCTAGAGGGC
CCGCGGTTCGAAGATTACAAGGATGACGATGACAAGCGTACCGGTCATCATCACCATCACCATTGAGTTT
AAACCCGCTGATCAGCCTCGACTGTGCCTTCTAGTTGCCAGCCATCTGTTGTTTGCCCCTCCCCCGTGCC
TTCCTTGACCCTGGAAGGTGCCACTCCCACTGTCCTTTCCTAATAAAATGAGGAAATTGCATCGCATTGT
CTGAGTAGGTGTCATTCTATTCTGGGGGGTGGGGTGGGGCAGGACAGCAAGGGGGAGGATTGGGAAGACA
ATAGCAGGCATGCTGGGGATGCGGTGGGCTCTATGGCTTCTGAGGCGGAAAGAACCAGCTGGGGCTCTAG
GGGGTATCCCC
[124 nt withheld, positions 2812-2935]
C
[91 nt withheld, positions 2937-3027]
A
[49 nt withheld, positions 3029-3077]
CCTTTGACGTTGGAGTCCACGTTCTTT
[37 nt withheld, positions 3105-3141]
ACCCTATCTCGGTCTATTCTTTTGATTTATAAGGGATTTTGCCGATTTCGGCCTATTGGTTAAAAAATGA
GCTGATTTAACAAAAATTTAACGCGAATTAATTCTGTGGAATGTGTGTCAGTTAGGGTGTGGAAAGTCCC
CAGGCTCCCCAGCAGGCAGAAGTATGCAAAGCATGCATCTCAATTAGTCAGCAACCAGGTGTGGAAAGTC
CCCAGGCTCCCCAGCAGGCAGAAGTATGCAAAGCATGCATCTCAATTAGTCAGCAACCATAGTCCCGCCC
CTAACTCCGCCCATCCCGCCCCTAACTCCGCCCAGTTCCGCCCATTCTCCGCCCCATGGCTGACTAATTT
TTTTTATTTATGCAGAGGCCGAGGCCGCCTCTGCCTCTGAGCTATTCCAGAAGTAGTGAGGAGGCTTTTT
TGGAGGCCTAGGCTTTTGCAAAAAGCTCCCGGGAGCTTGTATATCCATTTTCGGATCTGATCAGCACGTG
TTGACAATTAATCATCGGCATAGTATATCGGCATAGTATAATACGACAAGGTGAGGAACTAAACCATGGC
CAAGCCTTTGTCTCAAGAAGAATCCACCCTCATTGAAAGAGCAACGGCTACAATCAACAGCATCCCCATC
TCTGAAGACTACAGCGTCGCCAGCGCAGCTCTCTCTAGCGACGGCCGCATCTTCACTGGTGTCAATGTAT
ATCATTTTACTGGGGGACCTTGTGCAGAACTCGTGGTGCTGGGCACTGCTGCTGCTGCGGCAGCTGGCAA
CCTGACTTGTATCGTCGCGATCGGAAATGAGAACAGGGGCATCTTGAGCCCCTGCGGACGGTGCCGACAG
GTGCTTCTCGATCTGCATCCTGGGATCAAAGCCATAGTGAAGGACAGTGATGGACAGCCGACGGCAGTTG
GGATTCGTGAATTGCTGCCCTCTGGTTATGTGTGGGAGGGCTAAGCACTTCGTGGCCGAGGAGCAGGACT
GACACGTGCTACGAGATTTCGATTCCACCGCCGCCTTCTATGAAAGGTTGGGCTTCGGAATCGTTTTCCG
GGACGCCGGCTGGATGATCCTCCAGCGCGGGGATCTCATGCTGGAGTTCTTCGCCCACCCCAACTTGTTT
ATTGCAGCTTATAATGGTTACAAATAAAGCAATAGCATCACAAATTTCACAAATAAAGCATTTTTTTCAC
TGCATTCTAGTTGTGGTTTGTCCAAACTCATCAATGTATCTTATCATGTCTGTATACCGTCGACCTCTAG
CTAGAGCTTGGCGTAATCATGGTCATAGCTGTTTCCTGTGTGAAATTGTTATCCGCTCACAATTCCACAC
AACATACGAGCCGGAAGCATAAAGTGTAAAGCCTGGGGTGCCTAATGAGTGAGCTAACTCACATTAATTG
CGTTGCGCTCACTGCCCGCTTTCCAGTCGGGAAACCTGTCGTGCCAGCTGCATTAATGAATCGGCCAACG
CGCGGGGAGAGGCGGTTTGCGTATTGGGCGCTCTTCCGCTTCCTCGCTCACTGACTCGCTGCGCTCGGTC
GTTCGGCTGCGGCGAGCGGTATCAGCTCACTCAAAGGCGGTAATACGGTTATCCACAGAATCAGGGGATA
ACGCAGGAAAGAACATGTGAGCAAAAGGCCAGCAAAAGGCCAGGAACCGTAAAAAGGCCGCGTTGCTGGC
GTTTTTCCATAGGCTCCGCCCCCCTGACGAGCATCACAAAAATCGACGCTCAAGTCAGAGGTGGCGAAAC
CCGACAGGACTATAAAGATACCAGGCGTTTCCCCCTGGAAGCTCCCTCGTGCGCTCTCCTGTTCCGACCC
TGCCGCTTACCGGATACCTGTCCGCCTTTCTCCCTTCGGGAAGCGTGGCGCTTTCTCATAGCTCACGCTG
TAGGTATCTCAGTTCGGTGTAGGTCGTTCGCTCCAAGCTGGGCTGTGTGCACGAACCCCCCGTTCAGCCC
GACCGCTGCGCCTTATCCGGTAACTATCGTCTTGAGTCCAACCCGGTAAGACACGACTTATCGCCACTGG
CAGCAGCCACTGGTAACAGGATTAGCAGAGCGAGGTATGTAGGCGGTGCTACAGAGTTCTTGAAGTGGTG
GCCTAACTACGGCTACACTAGAAGAACAGTATTTGGTATCTGCGCTCTGCTGAAGCCAGTTACCTTCGGA
AAAAGAGTTGGTAGCTCTTGATCCGGCAAACAAACCACCGCTGGTAGCGGTGGTTTTTTTGTTTGCAAGC
AGCAGATTACGCGCAGAAAAAAAGGATCTCAAGAAGATCCTTTGATCTTTTCTACGGGGTCTGACGCTCA
GTGGAACGAAAACTCACGTTAAGGGATTTTGGTCATGAGATTATCAAAAAGGATCTTCACCTAGATCCTT
TTAAATTAAAAATGAAGTTTTAAATCAATCTAAAGTATATATGAGTAAACTTGGTCTGACAGTTACCAAT
GCTTAATCAGTGAGGCACCTATCTCAGCGATCTGTCTATTTCGTTCATCCATAGTTGCCTGACTCCCCGT
CGTGTAGATAACTACGATACGGGAGGGCTTACCATCTGGCCCCAGTGCTGCAATGATACCGCGAGACCCA
CGCTCACCGGCTCCAGATTTATCAGCAATAAACCAGCCAGCCGGAAGGGCCGAGCGCAGAAGTGGTCCTG
CAACTTTATCCGCCTCCATCCAGTCTATTAATTGTTGCCGGGAAGCTAGAGTAAGTAGTTCGCCAGTTAA
TAGTTTGCGCAACGTTGTTGCCATTGCTACAGGCATCGTGGTGTCACGCTCGTCGTTTGGTATGGCTTCA
TTCAGCTCCGGTTCCCAACGATCAAGGCGAGTTACATGATCCCCCATGTTGTGCAAAAAAGCGGTTAGCT
CCTTCGGTCCTCCGATCGTTGTCAGAAGTAAGTTGGCCGCAGTGTTATCACTCATGGTTATGGCAGCACT
GCATAATTCTCTTACTGTCATGCCATCCGTAAGATGCTTTTCTGTGACTGGTGAGTACTCAACCAAGTCA
TTCTGAGAATAGTGTATGCGGCGACCGAGTTGCTCTTGCCCGGCGTCAATACGGGATAATACCGCGCCAC
ATAGCAGAACTTTAAAAGTGCTCATCATTGGAAAACGTTCTTCGGGGCGAAAACTCTCAAGGATCTTACC
GCTGTTGAGATCCAGTTCGATGTAACCCACTCGTGCACCCAACTGATCTTCAGCATCTTTTACTTTCACC
AGCGTTTCTGGGTGAGCAAAAACAGGAAGGCAAAATGCCGCAAAAAAGGGAATAAGGGCGACACGGAAAT
GTTGAATACTCATACTCTTCCTTTTTCAATATTATTGAAGCATTTATCAGGGTTATTGTCTCATGAGCGG
ATACATATTTGAATGTATTTAGAAAAATAAACAAATAGGGGTTCCGCG
